Addgene plasmid #202123: pL0_AC-NR
Purpose: Level 0 plasmid containing the promoter from gene 54983 from Phaeodactylum tricornutum with AC overhangs used to build a level 1 construct.
Depositing lab: Christopher Dupont. Depositing organization: J. Craig Venter Institute (JCVI). Publication: Universal loop assembly: open, efficient and cross-kingdom DNA fabrication. Pollak B, Matute T, Nunez I, Cerda A, Lopez C, Vargas V, Kan A, Bielinski V, von Dassow P, Dupont CL, Federici F. Synth Biol (Oxf). 2020;5(1):ysaa001. doi: 10.1093/synbio/ysaa001. Epub 2020 Feb 5. PubMed 32161816.
Backbone
  Vector backbone: pL0R
  Vector type: Synthetic Biology
Growth in bacteria
  Bacterial resistance: Spectinomycin, 50 μg/mL
  Growth temperature: 37°C
  Growth strain: DH5alpha
  Copy number: High Copy
Gene/Insert
  Gene/Insert name: NR promoter
  Species: Phaeodactylum tricornutum
  Insert size (bp): 694
  Mutation: None
  Cloning method: Gibson Cloning
How to cite: pL0_AC-NR was a gift from Christopher Dupont (Addgene plasmid # 202123 ; http://n2t.net/addgene:202123 ; RRID:Addgene_202123)
