[The description below was written by a language model from this plasmid's Addgene catalogue record and pLannotate feature annotations shown in this document.]
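Description:
pL0_AC-NR is a Level 0 part plasmid from the universal Loop assembly toolkit, a synthetic biology system for hierarchical, Type IIS-based DNA fabrication across kingdoms. It is built on the pL0R backbone and totals about 2.7 kb in the sequenced record. Propagation in E. coli relies on a high-copy ColE1/pUC-type origin of replication, and selection is through aadA, an aminoglycoside adenylyltransferase that confers resistance to spectinomycin (and streptomycin). The automated annotation also picks up a short fragment matching the Tn5 transposase gene and a remnant of the pUC18/19 multiple cloning site spanning the sequence origin. These appear to be backbone leftovers rather than functional elements.

The payload is a 694 bp promoter from the diatom Phaeodactylum tricornutum, recorded as the NR promoter from gene 54983, unmutated and inserted by Gibson cloning. The feature table does not annotate this insert, which presumably sits in the unannotated stretch of roughly 1.1 kb upstream of the origin, since annotation databases do not include diatom regulatory sequences. The "AC" designation refers to the standardized overhangs that flank the part. On release by Type IIS digestion, these define its position as a promoter element and allow directional ligation with downstream parts, such as coding sequences and terminators, into a Level 1 transcription unit. The plasmid carries no expression cassette, reporter or eukaryotic selection marker of its own. It serves purely as a stored, reusable promoter module for assembling constructs intended for expression in P. tricornutum.
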