Features (pLannotate 1.2.2; 4 found; start..end, strand, type, name):
   1100..1688    -  rep_origin     ori: high-copy-number ColE1/pMB1/pBR322/pUC origin of replication
   1782..2570    -  CDS            aadA: S3AD_ECOLX - Experimental evidence at protein level: Swiss-Prot protein existence level 1. Mediates bacterial resistance to the antibiotics streptomycin and spectinomycin. From Escherichia coli.
   2602..2718    -  CDS            tnpA (fragment): TN5P_ECOLX - Also known as tnp. Experimental evidence at protein level: Swiss-Prot protein existence level 1. Mediates transposition of transposon Tn5 by a 'cut and paste' mechanism. First, the monomeric transposase binds the 19 bp inverted DNA repeats flanking the transposon. Then, dimerization of the DNA- bound transposase creates a synaptic DNA complex. After nicking of the first DNA strand, excision of the transposon proceeds through a series of intermediates. The transposase then mediates the insertion of the transposon at a new site by strand transfer. The activity of the wild- type tran
   2719..5       -  misc_feature   MCS (fragment) (across the origin): pUC18/19 multiple cloning site
>Addgene plasmid #202123 | pL0_AC-NR | addgene full sequence | sequence record 405539 | Addgene NGS Result
GAGGAGCGGTGATCACAGGCAGCAACGCTCTGTCATCGTTACAATCAACATGCTACCCTCCGCGAGATCA
TCCGTGTTTCAAACCCGGCAGCTTAGTTGCCGTTCTTCCGAATAGCATCGGTAACATGAGCAAAGTCTGC
CGCCTTACAACGGCTCTCCCGCTGACGCCGTCCCGGACTGATGGGCTGCCTGTATCGAGTGGTGATTTTG
TGCCGAGCTCATTACTCGCATCCATTCTCAGGCTGTCTCGTCTCGTCTCAGGTCTCAGGAGAGCGAACAG
AAGACCCAATCGTGGAGCAGTCATCATCATTGTGGAAATGTGTCCTAGACTGTTGCAGACAGTCACCAAC
GGAATGCTTTCGTTAAGAGCAAGGCGACAACGGTTCCTTCGTTGAGATGGTGGTTCCACTGTGCAGGTCA
CGTAGTGAAGTGATGTTGCGGTAGTCTGCAATCCCGCTAGATACACGTCATTCGTGAAAGGCCTGTTGTT
TTCATGTCCGGGTCTGCACGGGCACTAGAAGGAAGGAAGCAAAGACGAACGGAAGTGACTGTAAACGAGA
AGTGCACGAAGCCTTTTCTTGTGACGTCACAACCCGAATAGCCCTACGTGGCGTGCGACTTTCCGGCACT
TTGGATATCGTTGCCCTATATGTATTGGGTGTATACATGTCGTATTCCAACTACGACAGAAAACAGTCAG
TTACGGGTATTCGAACTTCCGGCACCTGCAGCGAGGAGTTTTGTGTCCGTCGCACATCCTCCGTGCTTTC
GGCACCTACGTAGGCGGCAAACTTCCTGCCTTCCGCCCCCGCCTTGCGGCATTCCGGCTCCGGGCCAGAA
TTGCCCGGGTGTTCACAATTTTGCCTCCTCACGAAAAAACGTTCTACTTTGTATTTTGGTCGGGTTTCGG
ATCCTTCCAGCAACCATTCTCATTCAAAGTCACCACTTGTGCGAACGAATGCGAGACCACCAGGATACAT
AGATTACCACAACTCCGAGCCCTTCCACCCACAGAATCAGGGGATAACGCAGGAAAGAACATGTGAGCAA
AAGGCCAGCAAAAGGCCAGGAACCGTAAAAAGGCCGCGTTGCTGGCGTTTTTCCATAGGCTCCGCCCCCC
TGACGAGCATCACAAAAATCGACGCTCAAGTCAGAGGTGGCGAAACCCGACAGGACTATAAAGATACCAG
GCGTTTCCCCCTGGAAGCTCCCTCGTGCGCTCTCCTGTTCCGACCCTGCCGCTTACCGGATACCTGTCCG
CCTTTCTCCCTTCGGGAAGCGTGGCGCTTTCTCATAGCTCACGCTGTAGGTATCTCAGTTCGGTGTAGGT
CGTTCGCTCCAAGCTGGGCTGTGTGCACGAACCCCCCGTTCAGCCCGACCGCTGCGCCTTATCCGGTAAC
TATCGTCTTGAGTCCAACCCGGTAAGACACGACTTATCGCCACTGGCAGCAGCCACTGGTAACAGGATTA
GCAGAGCGAGGTATGTAGGCGGTGCTACAGAGTTCTTGAAGTGGTGGCCTAACTACGGCTACACTAGAAG
AACAGTATTTGGTATCTGCGCTCTGCTGAAGCCAGTTACCTTCGGAAAAAGAGTTGGTAGCTCTTGATCC
GGCAAACAAACCACCGCTGGTAGCGGTGGTTTTTTTGTTTGCAAGCAGCAGATTACGCGCAGAAAAAAAG
GATCTCAAGAAGATCCTTTGATCTTTTCTACGGGGTCTGACGCTCAGTGGAACGAAAACTCACGTTAAGG
GATTTTGGTCATGCATTCTAGGTGATTATTATTTGCCGACTACCTTGGTGATCTCGCCTTTCACGTAGTG
GACAAATTCTTCCAACTGATCTGCGCGCGAGGCCAAGCGATCTTCTTCTTGTCCAAGATAAGCCTGTCTA
GCTTCAAGTATGACGGGCTGATACTGGGCCGGCAGGCGCTCCATTGCCCAGTCGGCAGCGACATCCTTCG
GCGCGATTTTGCCGGTTACTGCGCTGTACCAAATGCGGGACAACGTAAGCACTACATTTCGCTCATCGCC
AGCCCAGTCGGGCGGCGAGTTCCATAGCGTTAAGGTTTCATTTAGCGCCTCAAATAGATCCTGTTCAGGA
ACCGGATCAAAGAGTTCCTCCGCCGCTGGACCTACCAAGGCAACGCTATGTTCTCTTGCTTTTGTCAGCA
AGATAGCCAGATCAATGTCGATCGTGGCTGGCTCGAAGATACCAGCAAGAATGTCATTGCGCTGCCATTC
TCCAAATTGCAGTTCGCGCTTAGCTGGATAACGCCACGGAATGATGTCGTCGTGCACAACAATGGTGACT
TCTACAGCGCGGAGAATCTCACTCTCTCCAGGGGAAGCCGAAGTTTCCAAAAGGTCGTTGATCAAAGCTC
GCCGCGTTGTTTCATCAAGCCTTACGGTCACCGTAACCAGCAAATCAATATCACTGTGTGGCTTCAGGCC
GCCATCCACTGCGGAGCCGTACAAATGTACGGCCAGCAACGTCGGTTCGAGATGGCGCTCGATGACGCCA
ACTACCTCTGATAGTTGAGTCGATACTTCGGCGATCACCGCTTCCCTCATGCGAAACGATCCTCATCCTG
TCTCTTGATCAGATATTGATCCCCTGCGCCATCAGATCCTTGGCGGCAAGAAAGCCATCCAGTTTACTTT
GCAGGGCTTCCCAACCTTACCAGAGGGCGCCCCAGCTGGCAATTCCGGTTCGCTTGCTAAGCTTGCATGC
CTGCAAGTCGACTCTA
